Addgene plasmid #158185: p663-UBC-miniTurbo-V5-HIPK4_IDG-K
Purpose: Gateway destination clone of HIPK4 (human) tagged with N-terminal miniTurbo-V5 for generating protein-proximity networks using proximity-dependent biotinylation proteomics
Depositing lab: Ben Major. Depositing organization: Washington University in Saint Louis.
Backbone
  Vector backbone: pDest663
  Backbone manufacturer: PEL
  Backbone size w/o insert (bp): 9019
  Vector type: Mammalian Expression, Lentiviral ; Gateway Destination
  Selectable markers: Puromycin
Growth in bacteria
  Bacterial resistance: Ampicillin, 100 μg/mL
  Growth temperature: 30°C
  Growth strain: NEB Stable
  Copy number: Low Copy
Gene/Insert
  Gene/Insert name: miniTurbo-V5-HIPK4 (alt name: HIPK4)
  Species: H. sapiens (human)
  Mutation: A670T, H813Y- please see depositor comment
  Entrez Gene: HIPK4
  Promoter: Ubiquitin
  Tag / fusion protein: miniTurbo-V5 (N terminal on insert)
  Cloning method: Gateway Cloning
  Sequencing primers: 5′ GCCCGAAGGAATAGAAGAAGAA; 3′ CATAGCGTAAAAGGAGCAACA
Terms and licenses: Academic/Nonprofit Terms; Industry Terms: Not Available to Industry
Depositor comments: Please note the insert contains 2 mutations-A670T, H813Y. Depositor confirms these do not effect plasmid function. These plasmids were generated as part of the Illuminating the Druggable Genome (IDG) program sponsored by the NIH Common Fund. The goal of this program is to identify, gather, and distribute information and resources for proteins that currently are not well-studied yet belong to commonly drug-targeted protein families: protein kinases, non-olfactory G-protein coupled receptors (GPCRs), and ion channels. The IDG program is designed to develop fundamental research tools for understudied proteins, elucidate their function, and disseminate the IDG-related resources and data to the greater scientific community. These lentiviral gateway destination plasmids were generated, as part of the Kinase-Data and Resource Generating Center (DRGC), using the single fragment or multisite gateway cloning technology. They were used for generating proteomics-based protein-interaction and protein-proximity networks that can be accessed through the kinase-DRGC website https://darkkinome.org/. Each plasmid has either an N- or C-terminal fusion protein (Flag/ V5/V5-miniTurbo/V5-TurboID/miniTurbo-V5/TurboID-V5) tagged understudied kinase driven under either a CMV or Ubiquitin (UBC) promoter. All inserts in the pENTR plasmids used to generate the deposited destination plasmids were end-sequenced and insert size validated prior to multi-site gateway cloning. The combined insert size of the single fragment or three fragment destination plasmids were confirmed by restriction digestion (BsrGI, and EcoRV for pDest667; BsrGI, EcoRV, and BstZ17I for pDest663; and BsrGI for pHAGE) and all plasmids were partially sequenced to ensure in-frame ORFs and fusion tags.
How to cite: p663-UBC-miniTurbo-V5-HIPK4_IDG-K was a gift from Ben Major (Addgene plasmid # 158185 ; http://n2t.net/addgene:158185 ; RRID:Addgene_158185)
