[The description below was written by a language model from this plasmid's Addgene catalogue record and pLannotate feature annotations shown in this document.]
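Description:
p663-UBC-miniTurbo-V5-HIPK4_IDG-K is a lentiviral mammalian expression clone built by multisite Gateway recombination into the pDest663 destination backbone. It is propagated in E. coli under ampicillin selection (AmpR with a ColE1/pUC-type origin, although the catalogue lists it as low copy), and it also carries f1 and SV40 origins. The viral portion has a third-generation-style layout: an RSV promoter drives a truncated HIV-1 5' LTR, followed by the Ψ packaging signal with a gag fragment, the RRE for Rev-dependent export of the genomic RNA, and the cPPT/CTS. A second truncated LTR, annotated by the software as a 5' LTR but positioned as the 3' LTR, closes the transfer cassette and is followed by an SV40 polyadenylation signal.

Between the LTRs, the human ubiquitin C promoter, flanked by attB4 and attB5 sites, drives a fusion of the engineered biotin ligase miniTurbo to the N-terminus of human HIPK4, with the kinase ORF lying between attB1 and attB2. The catalogue describes a V5 epitope between miniTurbo and HIPK4; it is not annotated separately in the feature table, though a short unannotated gap sits in that position. The insert carries two changes, A670T and H813Y, which the depositor states do not affect function. A WPRE downstream of the ORF enhances transcript expression, and a mouse PGK promoter drives puromycin N-acetyltransferase for selection of transduced cells.

The construct was made within the Illuminating the Druggable Genome program as a tool for understudied kinases. It allows stable expression of miniTurbo-tagged HIPK4 so that neighbouring proteins are biotinylated and identified by proteomics, yielding protein-proximity networks.
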