Features (pLannotate 1.2.2; 32 found; start..end, strand, type, name):
    610..747     +  CDS            nef (fragment): NEF_HV1LA - Experimental evidence at protein level: Swiss-Prot protein existence level 1. Extracellular Nef protein targets CD4(+) T-lymphocytes for apoptosis by interacting with CXCR4 surface receptors. From Human immunodeficiency virus type 1 group M subtype B (isolate Lai) (HIV-1).
    733..913     +  LTR            5' LTR (truncated): truncated 5' long terminal repeat (LTR) from HIV-1
    985..1106    +  polyA_signal   SV40 poly(A) signal: SV40 polyadenylation signal
   1146..1281    +  rep_origin     SV40 ori: SV40 origin of replication
   1302..1320    -  promoter       T7 promoter: promoter for bacteriophage T7 RNA polymerase
   1328..1483    +  CDS            lacZα (fragment): LacZα fragment of β-galactosidase; lacZ fragment
   1488..1916    +  rep_origin     f1 ori (sequence partly withheld): f1 bacteriophage origin of replication; arrow indicates direction of (+) strand synthesis
   1969..2073    +  promoter       AmpR promoter: bla
   2074..2934    +  CDS            AmpR: β-lactamase; bla; confers resistance to ampicillin, carbenicillin, and related antibiotics
   3105..3693    +  rep_origin     ori: high-copy-number ColE1/pMB1/pBR322/pUC origin of replication
   3876..3968    +  CDS            lacI (fragment): lac repressor; lacI; The lac repressor binds to the lac operator to inhibit transcription in E. coli. This inhibition can be relieved by adding lactose or isopropyl-β-D-thiogalactopyranoside (IPTG).
   3981..4002    +  protein_bind   CAP binding site: CAP binding activates transcription in the presence of cAMP. E. coli catabolite activator protein
   4017..4047    +  promoter       lac promoter: promoter for the E. coli lac operon
   4051..4073    +  protein_bind   lac operator (fragment): The lac repressor binds to the lac operator to inhibit transcription in E. coli. This inhibition can be relieved by adding lactose or isopropyl-β-D-thiogalactopyranoside (IPTG). lac repressor encoded by lacI
   4116..4134    +  promoter       T3 promoter: promoter for bacteriophage T3 RNA polymerase
   4162..4388    +  promoter       RSV promoter: Rous sarcoma virus enhancer/promoter
   4389..4569    +  LTR            5' LTR (truncated): truncated 5' long terminal repeat (LTR) from HIV-1
   4616..4741    +  misc_feature   HIV-1 Ψ: packaging signal of human immunodeficiency virus type 1
   4725..5088    +  CDS            HIV-1 gag (fragment): gag protein from human immunodeficiency virus 1; gag
   5234..5467    +  misc_feature   RRE: The Rev response element (RRE) of HIV-1 allows for Rev-dependent mRNA export from the nucleus to the cytoplasm.
   5844..5944    +  CDS            Rev (fragment): human immunodeficiency virus 1 (HIV-1) Rev protein; rev; enhances nuclear export of unspliced and incompletely spliced viral mRNAs
   5963..6079    +  misc_feature   cPPT/CTS: central polypurine tract and central termination sequence of HIV-1
   6113..6133    +  protein_bind   attB4: mutant version of attB; core recombination site for the Gateway® BP reaction BP Clonase™
   6133..7344    +  promoter       UbC promoter: human ubiquitin C promoter
   7348..7366    -  protein_bind   attB5 (fragment): mutant version of attB; core recombination site for the Gateway® BP reaction BP Clonase™
   7381..8151    +  CDS            miniTurbo: N-terminally truncated mutant of the E. coli biotin ligase BioID engineered for improved catalytic efficiency (Branon et al., 2018)
   8200..8224    +  protein_bind   attB1: mutant version of attB; recombination site for the Gateway® BP reaction BP Clonase™
   8230..10077   +  CDS            HIPK4: HIPK4_HUMAN - Experimental evidence at protein level: Swiss-Prot protein existence level 1. Protein kinase that phosphorylates human TP53 at Ser-9, and thus induces TP53 repression of BIRC5 promoter (By similarity). May act as a corepressor of transcription factors (Potential). From Homo sapiens (Human).
  10082..10106   -  protein_bind   attB2: mutant version of attB; recombination site for the Gateway® BP reaction BP Clonase™
  10136..10724   +  misc_feature   WPRE: woodchuck hepatitis virus posttranscriptional regulatory element
  10738..11238   +  promoter       PGK promoter: mouse phosphoglycerate kinase 1 promoter
  11259..542     +  CDS            PuroR (across the origin): puromycin N-acetyltransferase; pac from Streptomyces alboniger; confers resistance to puromycin
>Addgene plasmid #158185 | p663-UBC-miniTurbo-V5-HIPK4_IDG-K | addgene full sequence | sequence record 372366 | Addgene NGS Result
TACGCACCCTCGCCGCCGCGTTCGCCGACTACCCCGCCACGCGCCACACCGTCGATCCGGACCGCCACAT
CGAGCGGGTCACCGAGCTGCAAGAACTCTTCCTCACGCGCGTCGGGCTCGACATCGGCAAGGTGTGGGTC
GCGGACGACGGCGCCGCGGTGGCGGTCTGGACCACGCCGGAGAGCGTCGAAGCGGGGGCGGTGTTCGCCG
AGATCGGCCCGCGCATGGCCGAGTTGAGCGGTTCCCGGCTGGCCGCGCAGCAACAGATGGAAGGCCTCCT
GGCGCCGCACCGGCCCAAGGAGCCCGCGTGGTTCCTGGCCACCGTCGGCGTCTCGCCCGACCACCAGGGC
AAGGGTCTGGGCAGCGCCGTCGTGCTCCCCGGAGTGGAGGCGGCCGAGCGCGCCGGGGTGCCCGCCTTCC
TGGAGACCTCCGCGCCCCGCAACCTCCCCTTCTACGAGCGGCTCGGCTTCACCGTCACCGCCGACGTCGA
GGTGCCCGAAGGACCGCGCACCTGGTGCATGACCCGCAAGCCCGGTGCCTGACGCCCGCCCCACGACCCG
CAGCGCCCGACCGAAAGGAGCGCACGACCCCATGCATCTCGAGGGCCCGGTACCTTTAAGACCAATGACT
TACAAGGCAGCTGTAGATCTTAGCCACTTTTTAAAAGAAAAGGGGGGACTGGAAGGGCTAGCTCACTCCC
AACGAAGACAAGATCTGCTTTTTGCTTGTACTGGGTCTCTCTGGTTAGACCAGATCTGAGCCTGGGAGCT
CTCTGGCTAACTAGGGAACCCACTGCTTAAGCCTCAATAAAGCTTGCCTTGAGTGCTTCAAGTAGTGTGT
GCCCGTCTGTTGTGTGACTCTGGTAACTAGAGATCCCTCAGACCCTTTTAGTCAGTGTGGAAAATCTCTA
GCAGTAGTAGTTCATGTCATCTTATTATTCAGTATTTATAACTTGCAAAGAAATGAATATCAGAGAGTGA
GAGGAACTTGTTTATTGCAGCTTATAATGGTTACAAATAAAGCAATAGCATCACAAATTTCACAAATAAA
GCATTTTTTTCACTGCATTCTAGTTGTGGTTTGTCCAAACTCATCAATGTATCTTATCATGTCTGGCTCT
AGCTATCCCGCCCCTAACTCCGCCCATCCCGCCCCTAACTCCGCCCAGTTCCGCCCATTCTCCGCCCCAT
GGCTGACTAATTTTTTTTATTTATGCAGAGGCCGAGGCCGCCTCGGCCTCTGAGCTATTCCAGAAGTAGT
GAGGAGGCTTTTTTGGAGGCCTAGGGACGTACCCAATTCGCCCTATAGTGAGTCGTATTACGCGCGCTCA
CTGGCCGTCGTTTTACAACGTCGTGACTGGGAAAACCCTGGCGTTACCCAACTTAATCGCCTTGCAGCAC
ATCCCCCTTTCGCCAGCTGGCGTAATAGCGAAGAGGCCCGCACCGATCGCCCTTCCCAACAGTTGCGCAG
CCTGAATGGCGAATGGG
[124 nt withheld, positions 1488-1611]
C
[91 nt withheld, positions 1613-1703]
A
[49 nt withheld, positions 1705-1753]
CCTTTGACGTTGGAGTCCACGTTCTTT
[37 nt withheld, positions 1781-1817]
ACCCTATCTCGGTCTATTCTTTTGATTTATAAGGGATTTTGCCGATTTCGGCCTATTGGTTAAAAAATGA
GCTGATTTAACAAAAATTTAACGCGAATTTTAACAAAATATTAACGCTTACAATTTAGGTGGCACTTTTC
GGGGAAATGTGCGCGGAACCCCTATTTGTTTATTTTTCTAAATACATTCAAATATGTATCCGCTCATGAG
ACAATAACCCTGATAAATGCTTCAATAATATTGAAAAAGGAAGAGTATGAGTATTCAACATTTCCGTGTC
GCCCTTATTCCCTTTTTTGCGGCATTTTGCCTTCCTGTTTTTGCTCACCCAGAAACGCTGGTGAAAGTAA
AAGATGCTGAAGATCAGTTGGGTGCACGAGTGGGTTACATCGAACTGGATCTCAACAGCGGTAAGATCCT
TGAGAGTTTTCGCCCCGAAGAACGTTTTCCAATGATGAGCACTTTTAAAGTTCTGCTATGTGGCGCGGTA
TTATCCCGTATTGACGCCGGGCAAGAGCAACTCGGTCGCCGCATACACTATTCTCAGAATGACTTGGTTG
AGTACTCACCAGTCACAGAAAAGCATCTTACGGATGGCATGACAGTAAGAGAATTATGCAGTGCTGCCAT
AACCATGAGTGATAACACTGCGGCCAACTTACTTCTGACAACGATCGGAGGACCGAAGGAGCTAACCGCT
TTTTTGCACAACATGGGGGATCATGTAACTCGCCTTGATCGTTGGGAACCGGAGCTGAATGAAGCCATAC
CAAACGACGAGCGTGACACCACGATGCCTGTAGCAATGGCAACAACGTTGCGCAAACTATTAACTGGCGA
ACTACTTACTCTAGCTTCCCGGCAACAATTAATAGACTGGATGGAGGCGGATAAAGTTGCAGGACCACTT
CTGCGCTCGGCCCTTCCGGCTGGCTGGTTTATTGCTGATAAATCTGGAGCCGGTGAGCGTGGGTCTCGCG
GTATCATTGCAGCACTGGGGCCAGATGGTAAGCCCTCCCGTATCGTAGTTATCTACACGACGGGGAGTCA
GGCAACTATGGATGAACGAAATAGACAGATCGCTGAGATAGGTGCCTCACTGATTAAGCATTGGTAACTG
TCAGACCAAGTTTACTCATATATACTTTAGATTGATTTAAAACTTCATTTTTAATTTAAAAGGATCTAGG
TGAAGATCCTTTTTGATAATCTCATGACCAAAATCCCTTAACGTGAGTTTTCGTTCCACTGAGCGTCAGA
CCCCGTAGAAAAGATCAAAGGATCTTCTTGAGATCCTTTTTTTCTGCGCGTAATCTGCTGCTTGCAAACA
AAAAAACCACCGCTACCAGCGGTGGTTTGTTTGCCGGATCAAGAGCTACCAACTCTTTTTCCGAAGGTAA
CTGGCTTCAGCAGAGCGCAGATACCAAATACTGTTCTTCTAGTGTAGCCGTAGTTAGGCCACCACTTCAA
GAACTCTGTAGCACCGCCTACATACCTCGCTCTGCTAATCCTGTTACCAGTGGCTGCTGCCAGTGGCGAT
AAGTCGTGTCTTACCGGGTTGGACTCAAGACGATAGTTACCGGATAAGGCGCAGCGGTCGGGCTGAACGG
GGGGTTCGTGCACACAGCCCAGCTTGGAGCGAACGACCTACACCGAACTGAGATACCTACAGCGTGAGCT
ATGAGAAAGCGCCACGCTTCCCGAAGGGAGAAAGGCGGACAGGTATCCGGTAAGCGGCAGGGTCGGAACA
GGAGAGCGCACGAGGGAGCTTCCAGGGGGAAACGCCTGGTATCTTTATAGTCCTGTCGGGTTTCGCCACC
TCTGACTTGAGCGTCGATTTTTGTGATGCTCGTCAGGGGGGCGGAGCCTATGGAAAAACGCCAGCAACGC
GGCCTTTTTACGGTTCCTGGCCTTTTGCTGGCCTTTTGCTCACATGTTCTTTCCTGCGTTATCCCCTGAT
TCTGTGGATAACCGTATTACCGCCTTTGAGTGAGCTGATACCGCTCGCCGCAGCCGAACGACCGAGCGCA
GCGAGTCAGTGAGCGAGGAAGCGGAAGAGCGCCCAATACGCAAACCGCCTCTCCCCGCGCGTTGGCCGAT
TCATTAATGCAGCTGGCACGACAGGTTTCCCGACTGGAAAGCGGGCAGTGAGCGCAACGCAATTAATGTG
AGTTAGCTCACTCATTAGGCACCCCAGGCTTTACACTTTATGCTTCCGGCTCGTATGTTGTGTGGAATTG
TGAGCGGATAACAATTTCACACAGGAAACAGCTATGACCATGATTACGCCAAGCGCGCAATTAACCCTCA
CTAAAGGGAACAAAAGCTGGAGCTGCAAGCTTAATGTAGTCTTATGCAATACTCTTGTAGTCTTGCAACA
TGGTAACGATGAGTTAGCAACATGCCTTACAAGGAGAGAAAAAGCACCGTGCATGCCGATTGGTGGAAGT
AAGGTGGTACGATCGTGCCTTATTAGGAAGGCAACAGACGGGTCTGACATGGATTGGACGAACCACTGAA
TTGCCGCATTGCAGAGATATTGTATTTAAGTGCCTAGCTCGATACATAAACGGGTCTCTCTGGTTAGACC
AGATCTGAGCCTGGGAGCTCTCTGGCTAACTAGGGAACCCACTGCTTAAGCCTCAATAAAGCTTGCCTTG
AGTGCTTCAAGTAGTGTGTGCCCGTCTGTTGTGTGACTCTGGTAACTAGAGATCCCTCAGACCCTTTTAG
TCAGTGTGGAAAATCTCTAGCAGTGGCGCCCGAACAGGGACTTGAAAGCGAAAGGGAAACCAGAGGAGCT
CTCTCGACGCAGGACTCGGCTTGCTGAAGCGCGCACGGCAAGAGGCGAGGGGCGGCGACTGGTGAGTACG
CCAAAAATTTTGACTAGCGGAGGCTAGAAGGAGAGAGATGGGTGCGAGAGCGTCAGTATTAAGCGGGGGA
GAATTAGATCGCGATGGGAAAAAATTCGGTTAAGGCCAGGGGGAAAGAAAAAATATAAATTAAAACATAT
AGTATGGGCAAGCAGGGAGCTAGAACGATTCGCAGTTAATCCTGGCCTGTTAGAAACATCAGAAGGCTGT
AGACAAATACTGGGACAGCTACAACCATCCCTTCAGACAGGATCAGAAGAACTTAGATCATTATATAATA
CAGTAGCAACCCTCTATTGTGTGCATCAAAGGATAGAGATAAAAGACACCAAGGAAGCTTTAGACAAGAT
AGAGGAAGAGCAAAACAAAAGTAAGACCACCGCACAGCAAGCGGCCGCTGATCTTCAGACCTGGAGGAGG
AGATATGAGGGACAATTGGAGAAGTGAATTATATAAATATAAAGTAGTAAAAATTGAACCATTAGGAGTA
GCACCCACCAAGGCAAAGAGAAGAGTGGTGCAGAGAGAAAAAAGAGCAGTGGGAATAGGAGCTTTGTTCC
TTGGGTTCTTGGGAGCAGCAGGAAGCACTATGGGCGCAGCGTCAATGACGCTGACGGTACAGGCCAGACA
ATTATTGTCTGGTATAGTGCAGCAGCAGAACAATTTGCTGAGGGCTATTGAGGCGCAACAGCATCTGTTG
CAACTCACAGTCTGGGGCATCAAGCAGCTCCAGGCAAGAATCCTGGCTGTGGAAAGATACCTAAAGGATC
AACAGCTCCTGGGGATTTGGGGTTGCTCTGGAAAACTCATTTGCACCACTGCTGTGCCTTGGAATGCTAG
TTGGAGTAATAAATCTCTGGAACAGATTTGGAATCACACGACCTGGATGGAGTGGGACAGAGAAATTAAC
AATTACACAAGCTTAATACACTCCTTAATTGAAGAATCGCAAAACCAGCAAGAAAAGAATGAACAAGAAT
TATTGGAATTAGATAAATGGGCAAGTTTGTGGAATTGGTTTAACATAACAAATTGGCTGTGGTATATAAA
ATTATTCATAATGATAGTAGGAGGCTTGGTAGGTTTAAGAATAGTTTTTGCTGTACTTTCTATAGTGAAT
AGAGTTAGGCAGGGATATTCACCATTATCGTTTCAGACCCACCTCCCAACCCCGAGGGGACCCGACAGGC
CCGAAGGAATAGAAGAAGAAGGTGGAGAGAGAGACAGAGACAGATCCATTCGATTAGTGAACGGATCTCG
ACGGTATCGGTTAACTTTTAAAAGAAAAGGGGGGATTGGGGGGTACAGTGCAGGGGAAAGAATAGTAGAC
ATAATAGCAACAGACATACAAACTAAAGAATTACAAAAACAAATTACAAAATTCAAAATTTTATCGTCCA
GTGTGGTGGAATTCTGCAGATATCACAACTTTGTATAGAAAAGTTGGCCTCCGCGCCGGGTTTTGGCGCC
TCCCGCGGGCGCCCCCCTCCTCACGGCGAGCGCTGCCACGTCAGACGAAGGGCGCAGCGAGCGTCCTGAT
CCTTCCGCCCGGACGCTCAGGACAGCGGCCCGCTGCTCATAAGACTCGGCCTTAGAACCCCAGTATCAGC
AGAAGGACATTTTAGGACGGGACTTGGGTGACTCTAGGGCACTGGTTTTCTTTCCAGAGAGCGGAACAGG
CGAGGAAAAGTAGTCCCTTCTCGGCGATTCTGCGGAGGGATCTCCGTGGGGCGGTGAACGCCGATGATTA
TATAAGGACGCGCCGGGTGTGGCACAGCTAGTTCCGTCGCAGCCGGGATTTGGGTCGCGGTTCTTGTTTG
TGGATCGCTGTGATCGTCACTTGGTGAGTAGCGGGCTGCTGGGCTGGCCGGGGCTTTCGTGGCCGCCGGG
CCGCTCGGTGGGACGGAAGCGTGTGGAGAGACCGCCAAGGGCTGTAGTCTGGGTCCGCGAGCAAGGTTGC
CCTGAACTGGGGGTTGGGGGGAGCGCAGCAAAATGGCGGCTGTTCCCGAGTCTTGAATGGAAGACGCTTG
TGAGGCGGGCTGTGAGGTCGTTGAAACAAGGTGGGGGGCATGGTGGGCGGCAAGAACCCAAGGTCTTGAG
GCCTTCGCTAATGCGGGAAAGCTCTTATTCGGGTGAGATGGGCTGGGGCACCATCTGGGGACCCTGACGT
GAAGTTTGTCACTGACTGGAGAACTCGGTTTGTCGTCTGTTGCGGGGGCGGCAGTTATGGCGGTGCCGTT
GGGCAGTGCACCCGTACCTTTGGGAGCGCGCGCCCTCGTCGTGTCGTGACGTCACCCGTTCTGTTGGCTT
ATAATGCAGGGTGGGGCCACCTGCCGGTAGGTGTGCGGTAGGCTTTTCTCCGTCGCAGGACGCAGGGTTC
GGGCCTAGGGTAGGCTCTCCTGAATCGACAGGCGCCGGACCTCTGGTGAGGGGAGGGATAAGTGAGGCGT
CAGTTTCTTTGGTCGGTTTTATGTACCTATCTTCTTAAGTAGCTGAAGCTCCGGTTTTGAACTATGCGCT
CGGGGTTGGCGAGTGTGTTTTGTGAAGTTTTTTAGGCACCTTTTGAAATGTAATCATTTGGGTCAATATG
TAATTTTCAGTGTTAGACTAGTAAATTGTCCGCTAAATTCTGGCCGTTTTTGGCTTTTTTGTTAGACGGC
CAACTTTTGTATACAAAGTGGGCCACCATGGGAATCCCGCTGCTGAACGCTAAACAGATTCTGGGACAGC
TGGACGGCGGGAGCGTGGCAGTCCTGCCTGTGGTCGACTCCACCAATCAGTACCTGCTGGATCGAATCGG
CGAGCTGAAGAGTGGGGATGCTTGCATTGCAGAATATCAGCAGGCAGGGAGAGGAAGCAGAGGGAGGAAA
TGGTTCTCTCCTTTTGGAGCTAACCTGTACCTGAGTATGTTTTGGCGCCTGAAGCGGGGACCAGCAGCAA
TCGGCCTGGGCCCGGTCATCGGAATTGTCATGGCAGAAGCGCTGCGAAAGCTGGGAGCAGACAAGGTGCG
AGTCAAATGGCCCAATGACCTGTATCTGCAGGATAGAAAGCTGGCAGGCATCCTGGTGGAGCTGGCCGGA
ATAACAGGCGATGCTGCACAGATCGTCATTGGCGCCGGGATTAACGTGGCTATGAGGCGCGTGGAGGAAA
GCGTGGTCAATCAGGGCTGGATCACACTGCAGGAAGCAGGGATTAACCTGGACAGGAATACTCTGGCCGC
TATGCTGATCCGAGAGCTGCGGGCAGCCCTGGAACTGTTCGAGCAGGAAGGCCTGGCTCCATATCTGTCA
CGGTGGGAGAAGCTGGATAACTTCATCAATAGACCCGTGAAGCTGATCATTGGGGACAAAGAGATTTTCG
GGATTAGCCGGGGGATTGATAAACAGGGAGCCCTGCTGCTGGAACAGGACGGAGTTATCAAACCCTGGAT
GGGCGGAGAAATCAGTCTGCGGTCTGCCGAAAAGGCTAGCGGCAAGCCCATCCCCAACCCCCTGCTGGGC
CTGGACAGCACCACAAGTTTGTACAAAAAAGCAGGCTCCACCATGTCCACCATCCAGTCGGAGACTGACT
GCTACGACATCATCGAGGTCTTGGGCAAGGGGACCTTCGGGGAGGTAGCCAAGGGCTGGCGGCGGAGCAC
GGGCGAGATGGTGGCCATCAAGATCCTCAAGAATGACGCCTACCGCAACCGCATCATCAAAAACGAGCTG
AAGCTGCTGCACTGCATGCGAGGCCTAGACCCTGAAGAGGCCCACGTCATCCGCTTCCTTGAGTTCTTCC
ATGACGCCCTCAAGTTCTACCTGGTCTTTGAGCTGCTGGAGCAAAACCTTTTCGAGTTCCAGAAGGAGAA
CAACTTCGCGCCCCTCCCCGCCCGCCACATCCGTACAGTCACCCTGCAGGTGCTCACAGCCCTGGCCCGG
CTCAAGGAGCTGGCTATCATCCACGCTGATCTCAAGCCTGAGAACATCATGCTGGTGGACCAGACCCGCT
GCCCCTTCAGGGTCAAGGTGATTGACTTCGGATCCGCCAGCATTTTCAGCGAGGTGCGCTACGTGAAGGA
GCCATACATCCAGTCGCGCTTCTACCGGGCCCCTGAGATCCTGCTGGGGCTGCCCTTCTGCGAGAAGGTG
GACGTGTGGTCCCTGGGCTGCGTCATGGCTGAGCTGCACCTGGGCTGGCCTCTCTACCCCGGCAACAACG
AGTACGACCAGGTGCGCTACATCTGCGAAACCCAGGGCCTGCCCAAGCCACACCTGTTGCACGCCGCCTG
CAAGGCCCACCACTTCTTCAAGCGCAACCCCCACCCTGACGCTGCCAACCCCTGGCAGCTCAAGTCCTCG
GCTGACTACCTGGCCGAGACGAAGGTGCGCCCATTGGAGCGCCGCAAGTATATGCTCAAGTCGTTGGACC
AGATTGAGACAGTGAATGGTGGCAGTGTGGCCAGTCGGCTAACCTTCCCTGACCGGGAGGCGCTGGCGGA
GCACGCCGACCTCAAGAGCATGGTGGAGCTGATCAAGCGCATGCTGACCTGGGAGTCACACGAACGCATC
AGCCCCAGTGCTGCCCTGCGCCACCCCTTCGTGTCCATGCAGCAGCTGCGCAGTGCCCACGAGACCACCC
ACTACTACCAGCTCTCGCTGCGCAGCTACCGCCTCTCGCTGCAAGTGGAGGGGAAGCCCCCCACGCCCGT
CGTGACCGCAGAAGATGGGACCCCCTACTACTGTCTGGCTGAGGAGAAGGAGGCTGCGGGTATGGGCAGT
GTGGCCGGCAGCAGCCCCTTCTTCCGAGAGGAGAAGGCACCAGGTATGCAAAGAGCCATCGACCAGCTGG
ATGACCTGAGTCTGCAGGAGGCTGGGCATGGGCTGTGGGGTGAGACCTGCACCAATGCGGTCTCCGACAT
GATGGTCCCCCTCAAGGCAGCCATCACTGGCCACCATGTGCCCGACTCGGGCCCTGAGCCCATCCTGGCC
TTCTACAGCAGCCGCCTGGCAGGCCGCCACAAGGCCCGCAAGCCACCTGCGGGTTCCAAGTCCGACTCCA
ACTTCAGCAACCTCATTCGGCTGAGCCAGGTCTCGCCTGAGGATGACAGGCCCTGCCGGGGCAGCAGCTG
GGAGGAAGGAGAGTATCTCGGGGCCTCTGCTGAGCCACTGGCCATCCTGCAGCGAGATGAGGATGGGCCC
AACATTGACAACATGACCATGGAAGCTGAGAGGCCAGACCCTGAGCTCTTCGACCCCAGCAGCTGTCCTG
GAGAATGGCTGAGTGAGCCAGACTGCACCCTGGAGAGCGTCAGGGGCCCACGGGCTCAGGGGCTCCCACC
CCGCCGCTCCCACCAGCATGGTCCACCCCGGGGGGCCACCAGCTTCCTCCAGCATGTCACCGGGCACCAC
TAGGACCCAGCTTTCTTGTACAAAGTGGTGATATCCAGCACAGTGGCGGCCGCTCGACAATCAACCTCTG
GATTACAAAATTTGTGAAAGATTGACTGGTATTCTTAACTATGTTGCTCCTTTTACGCTATGTGGATACG
CTGCTTTAATGCCTTTGTATCATGCTATTGCTTCCCGTATGGCTTTCATTTTCTCCTCCTTGTATAAATC
CTGGTTGCTGTCTCTTTATGAGGAGTTGTGGCCCGTTGTCAGGCAACGTGGCGTGGTGTGCACTGTGTTT
GCTGACGCAACCCCCACTGGTTGGGGCATTGCCACCACCTGTCAGCTCCTTTCCGGGACTTTCGCTTTCC
CCCTCCCTATTGCCACGGCGGAACTCATCGCCGCCTGCCTTGCCCGCTGCTGGACAGGGGCTCGGCTGTT
GGGCACTGACAATTCCGTGGTGTTGTCGGGGAAGCTGACGTCCTTTCCATGGCTGCTCGCCTGTGTTGCC
ACCTGGATTCTGCGCGGGACGTCCTTCTGCTACGTCCCTTCGGCCCTCAATCCAGCGGACCTTCCTTCCC
GCGGCCTGCTGCCGGCTCTGCGGCCTCTTCCGCGTCTTCGCCTTCGCCCTCAGACGAGTCGGATCTCCCT
TTGGGCCGCCTCCCCGCCTGGAATTCTACCGGGTAGGGGAGGCGCTTTTCCCAAGGCAGTCTGGAGCATG
CGCTTTAGCAGCCCCGCTGGGCACTTGGCGCTACACAAGTGGCCTCTGGCCTCGCACACATTCCACATCC
ACCGGTAGGCGCCAACCGGCTCCGTTCTTTGGTGGCCCCTTCGCGCCACCTTCTACTCCTCCCCTAGTCA
GGAAGTTCCCCCCCGCCCCGCAGCTCGCGTCGTGCAGGACGTGACAAATGGAAGTAGCACGTCTCACTAG
TCTCGTGCAGATGGACAGCACCGCTGAGCAATGGAAGCGGGTAGGCCTTTGGGGCAGCGGCCAATAGCAG
CTTTGCTCCTTCGCTTTCTGGGCTCAGAGGCTGGGAAGGGGTGGGTCCGGGGGGCGGGCTCAGGGGCGGG
CTCAGGGGCGGGGCGGGCGCCCGAAGGTCCTCCGGAGGCCCGGCATTCTGCACGCTTCAAAAGCGCACGT
CTGCCGCGCTGTTCTCCTCTTCCTCATCTCCGGGCCTTTCGACCTGCAGCCCAAGCTTACCATGACCGAG
TACAAGCCCACGGTGCGCCTCGCCACCCGCGACGACGTCCCCAGGGCCG
